>Addgene plasmid #17735 | pCLNR-H2BG | addgene partial sequence | sequence record 22622 | 17735 with pREP-F
GGTGTGCNCTCCAGCTTCGAATTCTGCAGTCGACGGTACCGCCACCATGCCAGAGCCAGCGAAGTCTGCT
CCCGCCCCGAAAAAGGGCTCCAAGAAGGCGGTGACTAAGGCGCAGAAGAAAGGCGGCAAGAAGCGCAAGC
GCAGCCGCAAGGAGAGCTATTCCATCTATGTGTACAAGGTTCTGAAGCAGGTCCACCCTGACACCGGCAT
TTCGTCCAAGGCCATGGGCATCATGAATTCGTTTGTGAACGACATTTTCGAGCGCATCGCAGGTGAGGCT
TCCCGCCTGGCGCATTACAACAAGCGCTCGACCATCACCTCCAGGGAGATCCAGACGGCCGTGCGCCTGC
TGCTGCCTGGGGAGTTGGCCAAGCACGCCGTGTCCGAGGGTACTAAGGCCATCACCAAGTACACCAGCGC
TAAGGATCCACCGGTCGCCACCATGGTGAGCAAGGGCGAGGAGCTGTTCACCGGGGTGGTGCCCATCCTG
GTCGAGCTGGACGGCGACGTAAACGGCCACAAGTTCAGCGTGTCCGGCGAGGGCGAGGGCGATGCCACCT
ACGGCAAGCTGACCCTGAAGTTCATCTGCACCACCGGCAAGCTGCCCGTGCCCTGGCCCACCCTCGTGAC
CACCCTGACCTACGGCGTGCAGTGCTTCAGCCGCTACCCCGACCACATGAAGCAGCACGACTTCTTCAAG
TCCGCCATGCCCGAAGGCTACGTCCAGGAGCGCACCATCTTCTTCAAGGACGACGGCAACTACAAGACCC
GCGCCGAGGTGAAGTTCGAGGGCGACACCCTGGTGAACCGCATCGAGCTGAAGGGCATCGACTTCAAGGA
GGACGGCAACATCCTGGGGCACAAGCTGGAGTACAACTACAACAGCCACAACGTCTATATCATGGCCGAC
AGCAGAGACGCTCA
