[The description below was written by a language model from this plasmid's Addgene catalogue record.]
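Description:
pCLNR-H2BG is a mammalian expression plasmid built on the pCLNRX backbone (about 7.9 kb without insert) that carries a fusion of human histone H2B to green fluorescent protein. It is propagated in E. coli as a high-copy plasmid under ampicillin selection. It also carries a neomycin resistance marker, so mammalian cells that have taken up the construct can be selected with G418, which allows stable expressing lines to be established. The record lists the vector type only as mammalian expression. It does not state the promoter driving the insert, the origin of replication, or any viral elements in the backbone, and no feature table is provided to confirm these.

The insert is roughly 1.2 kb and consists of the human H2B coding sequence (associated with the H2BC11/HIST1H2BJ gene) with GFP fused at its C terminus. It was cloned by restriction digestion between a HindIII site at the 5′ end, which is retained, and a ClaI site at the 3′ end, which was destroyed during cloning. H2B is a core nucleosomal histone, so the fusion protein is incorporated into chromatin and fluorescently labels chromosomes.

According to the associated publication, the histone-GFP fusion was developed for sensitive analysis of chromosome dynamics in living mammalian cells. Typical uses therefore include live-cell imaging of nuclei, mitotic chromosome condensation and segregation, and other chromatin behaviour, without fixation or DNA-binding dyes.
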