Addgene plasmid #17735: pCLNR-H2BG
Depositing lab: Geoff Wahl. Depositing organization: Salk Institute for Biological Studies. Publication: Histone-GFP fusion protein enables sensitive analysis of chromosome dynamics in living mammalian cells. Kanda T, Sullivan KF, Wahl GM. Curr Biol. 1998 Mar 26. 8(7):377-85. 10.1016/S0960-9822(98)70156-3 PubMed 9545195.
Backbone
  Vector backbone: pCLNRX
  Backbone size w/o insert (bp): 7900
  Vector type: Mammalian Expression
  Selectable markers: Neomycin (select with G418)
Growth in bacteria
  Bacterial resistance: Ampicillin, 100 μg/mL
  Growth temperature: 37°C
  Growth strain: DH5alpha
  Copy number: High Copy
Gene/Insert
  Gene/Insert name: H2B-GFP (alt name: Human histone H2B)
  Species: H. sapiens (human)
  Insert size (bp): 1200
  GenBank ID: X00088
  Entrez Gene: H2BC11 (a.k.a. H2B/r, H2BFR, H2BJ, HIST1H2BJ)
  Tag / fusion protein: GFP (C terminal on backbone)
  Cloning method: Restriction Enzyme; 5′ cloning site HindIII (not destroyed); 3′ cloning site ClaI (destroyed during cloning)
  Sequencing primers: 5′ pREP-F
Terms and licenses: Academic/Nonprofit Terms; Industry Terms: Not Available to Industry
How to cite: pCLNR-H2BG was a gift from Geoff Wahl (Addgene plasmid # 17735 ; http://n2t.net/addgene:17735 ; RRID:Addgene_17735)
